Addgene plasmid #135668: cTRE-LSL-GFP-IRES-Cas9-sgCR8
Purpose: Introduce Dox/Cre-inducible (TRE promoter followed by lox-stop-lox) Cas9 cDNA plus control-targeting sgRNA into (ES) cells by recombination-mediated cassette exchange
Depositing lab: Florian Karreth.
Backbone
  Vector backbone: pgkATGfrt
  Backbone manufacturer: Rudolf Jaenisch (Addgene plasmid # 20734)
  Vector type: Mouse Targeting
Growth in bacteria
  Bacterial resistance: Ampicillin, 100 μg/mL
  Growth temperature: 37°C
  Growth strain: DH5alpha
  Copy number: High Copy
Gene/Insert
  Gene/Insert name: sgCR8
  gRNA/shRNA sequence: unknown
  Species: Synthetic
  Cloning method: Gibson Cloning
Terms and licenses: Academic/Nonprofit Terms; Industry Terms: Not Available to Industry
Depositor comments: loxSTOPlox-GFP-IRES-Cas9
How to cite: cTRE-LSL-GFP-IRES-Cas9-sgCR8 was a gift from Florian Karreth (Addgene plasmid # 135668 ; http://n2t.net/addgene:135668 ; RRID:Addgene_135668)
