[The description below was written by a language model from this plasmid's Addgene catalogue record and pLannotate feature annotations shown in this document.]
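Description:
cTRE-LSL-GFP-IRES-Cas9-sgCR8 is a 12.5 kb mouse targeting plasmid built on the pgkATGfrt backbone and intended for recombination-mediated cassette exchange into embryonic stem (or other suitably engineered) cells. It is maintained in E. coli as a high-copy plasmid through a ColE1/pUC-type origin with ampicillin selection, and it also carries an f1 origin and remnants of a pBluescript-type lacZα/MCS region. At the front of the targeting cassette, a mouse PGK promoter is followed by an FRT site, an adenovirus splice acceptor and tandem SV40 polyadenylation signals. This is the part of the design that mediates FLP-dependent integration at a pre-placed FRT landing site, with the polyadenylation signals likely insulating the downstream units. The record does not name the genomic locus or the selection scheme used in cells.

The payload has two expression units. A human U6 promoter drives an S. pyogenes guide RNA scaffold carrying sgCR8, described as a control-targeting guide; its spacer sequence is listed as unknown. Downstream, a tetracycline response element with seven tetO copies joined to a minimal CMV promoter is followed by a loxP-flanked stop cassette. That cassette contains stuffer sequence, SV40 small t intron elements and an SV40 poly(A) signal. After it come EGFP, an EMCV IRES and a full-length S. pyogenes Cas9 coding sequence (annotated as overlapping N- and C-terminal portions), ending in a rabbit β-globin intron and polyadenylation signal.

Expression therefore needs two inputs: Cre must remove the stop cassette, and doxycycline, acting through a tet transactivator supplied separately, must activate the TRE. GFP and Cas9 are then made from one bicistronic transcript, so fluorescence reports Cas9 induction. With its control guide, the construct appears to be a control for inducible, tissue-restricted genome editing in ES-cell-derived models.
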