Features (pLannotate 1.2.2; 37 found; start..end, strand, type, name):
     48..547     +  promoter       PGK promoter: mouse phosphoglycerate kinase 1 promoter
    607..640     +  protein_bind   FRT (minimal): supports FLP-mediated excision but not integration (Turan and Bode, 2011) FLP recombinase from the Saccharomyces cerevisiae 2μ plasmid
    673..776     +  misc_feature   Ad SA: adenovirus major late transcript splice acceptor (Friedrich and Soriano, 1991)
    782..802     -  misc_feature   MCS (fragment): pBluescript multiple cloning site
    839..922     +  CDS            large T antigen (fragment): large T antigen from SV40 (simian virus 40)
    945..1079    +  polyA_signal   SV40 poly(A) signal: SV40 polyadenylation signal
   1093..1176    +  CDS            large T antigen (fragment): large T antigen from SV40 (simian virus 40)
   1199..1333    +  polyA_signal   SV40 poly(A) signal: SV40 polyadenylation signal
   1349..1589    +  promoter       U6 promoter: RNA polymerase III promoter for human U6 snRNA
   1618..1693    +  misc_RNA       gRNA scaffold: guide RNA scaffold for the Streptococcus pyogenes CRISPR/Cas9 system
   1711..1729    +  polyA_signal   SV40 poly(A) signal (fragment): SV40 polyadenylation signal
   1741..2011    +  protein_bind   tetracycline response element: contains seven copies of the tetracycline operator tetO tetracycline repressor TetR
   2022..2039    +  misc_feature   MCS (fragment): pUC18/19 multiple cloning site
   2044..2082    +  promoter       minimal CMV promoter: human cytomegalovirus (CMV) immediate early promoter
   2148..2181    +  protein_bind   loxP: Cre-mediated recombination occurs in the 8-bp core sequence (GCATACAT). Cre recombinase
   2193..2531    -  CDS            DED1 (fragment): DED1_YEAST - Also known as SPP81. Experimental evidence at protein level: Swiss-Prot protein existence level 1. ATP-binding RNA helicase involved in translation initiation. Remodels RNA in response to ADP and ATP concentrations by facilitating disruption, but also formation of RNA duplexes. Has weak ATP-dependent affinity for dsRNA, but strong ATP-dependent affinity for ssRNA. Acts as a virus host factor involved in the replication of the MBV and the L-A viruses by promoting the negative-strand RNA synthesis. May be involved in recognition of the preinitiation complex and DNA binding of the RN
   2527..2637    -  CDS            YO201_YEAST (fragment): Protein uncertain: Swiss-Prot protein existence level 5. From Saccharomyces cerevisiae (strain ATCC 204508 / S288c) (Baker's yeast).
   2643..2717    +  CDS            small t antigen (fragment): SV40 (simian virus 40) small t antigen
   2719..2784    +  intron         small t intron: SV40 (simian virus 40) small t antigen intron
   2914..2934    +  CDS            SV40 NLS: nuclear localization signal of SV40 (simian virus 40) large T antigen
   3253..3336    +  CDS            large T antigen (fragment): large T antigen from SV40 (simian virus 40)
   3359..3493    +  polyA_signal   SV40 poly(A) signal: SV40 polyadenylation signal
   3535..3568    +  protein_bind   loxP: Cre-mediated recombination occurs in the 8-bp core sequence (GCATACAT). Cre recombinase
   3614..4333    +  CDS            EGFP: the original enhanced GFP (Yang et al., 1996) mammalian codon-optimized
   4446..4908    +  misc_feature   IRES: internal ribosome entry site (IRES) of the encephalomyocarditis virus (EMCV)
   5032..6729    +  CDS            Cas9(N): N-terminal portion of Streptococcus pyogenes Cas9 (Zetsche et al., 2015)
   6616..9114    +  CDS            Cas9(C): C-terminal portion of Streptococcus pyogenes Cas9 (Zetsche et al., 2015)
   9182..9754    +  intron         β-globin intron: intron from rabbit β-globin gene
   9758..9880    +  CDS            HBB: HBB_COLGU - Experimental evidence at transcript level: Swiss-Prot protein existence level 2. Involved in oxygen transport from the lung to the various peripheral tissues. From Colobus guereza (Mantled guereza) (Eastern black-and-white colobus monkey).
   9951..9993    +  polyA_signal   β-globin poly(A) signal (fragment): rabbit β-globin polyadenylation signal (Gil and Proudfoot, 1987)
  10082..10670   -  rep_origin     ori: high-copy-number ColE1/pMB1/pBR322/pUC origin of replication
  10841..11701   -  CDS            AmpR: β-lactamase; bla; confers resistance to ampicillin, carbenicillin, and related antibiotics
  11702..11806   -  promoter       AmpR promoter: bla
  11859..12287   -  rep_origin     f1 ori (sequence partly withheld): f1 bacteriophage origin of replication; arrow indicates direction of (+) strand synthesis
  12292..12449   -  CDS            lacZα (fragment): LacZα fragment of β-galactosidase; lacZ fragment
  12452..12470   +  promoter       T7 promoter: promoter for bacteriophage T7 RNA polymerase
  12479..22      +  misc_feature   MCS (fragment) (across the origin): pBluescript multiple cloning site
>Addgene plasmid #135668 | cTRE-LSL-GFP-IRES-Cas9-sgCR8 | addgene full sequence | sequence record 325838 | Addgene NGS Result
GATCCCCCGGGCTGCAGGAATTAATTCGTCGACCTCGAAATTCTACCGGGTAGGGGAGGCGCTTTTCCCA
AGGCAGTCTGGAGCATGCGCTTTAGCAGCCCCGCTGGGCACTTGGCGCTACACAAGTGGCCTCTGGCCTC
GCACACATTCCACATCCACCGGTAGGCGCCAACCGGCTCCGTTCTTTGGTGGCCCCTTCGCGCCACCTTC
TACTCCTCCCCTAGTCAGGAAGTTCCCCCCCGCCCCGCAGCTCGCGTCGTGCAGGACGTGACAAATGGAA
GTAGCACGTCTCACTAGTCTCGTGCAGATGGACAGCACCGCTGAGCAATGGAAGCGGGTAGGCCTTTGGG
GCAGCGGCCAATAGCAGCTTTGCTCCTTCGCTTTCTGGGCTCAGAGGCTGGGAAGGGGTGGGTCCGGGGG
CGGGCTCAGGGGCGGGCTCAGGGGCGGGGCGGGCGCCCGAAGGTCCTCCGGAGGCCCGGCATTCTGCACG
CTTCAAAAGCGCACGTCTGCCGCGCTGTTCTCCTCTTCCTCATCTCCGGGCCTTTCGACCTGCATCCATC
TAGATCTCGATCGAGCAGCTGAAGCTTATGGAGAAGTTACTATTCCGAAGTTCCTATTCTCTAGAAAGTA
TAGGAACTTCGATCCCCCTCGATCCCCCGGGCTGCAGATCTGTAGGGCGCAGTAGTCCAGGGTTTCCTTG
ATGATGTCATACTTATCCTGTCCCTTTTTTTTCCACAGCTCGCGGTTGAGGACAAACTCTTCGCGGTCTT
TCCAGTGGGGATCGACGGTATCGATAAGCTTGCAGATCTGCGACTCTAGAGGATCTGCGACTCTAGAGGA
TCATAATCAGCCATACCACATTTGTAGAGGTTTTACTTGCTTTAAAAAACCTCCCACACCTCCCCCTGAA
CCTGAAACATAAAATGAATGCAATTGTTGTTGTTAACTTGTTTATTGCAGCTTATAATGGTTACAAATAA
AGCAATAGCATCACAAATTTCACAAATAAAGCATTTTTTTCACTGCATTCTAGTTGTGGTTTGTCCAAAC
TCATCAATGTATCTTATCATGTCTGGATCTGCGACTCTAGAGGATCATAATCAGCCATACCACATTTGTA
GAGGTTTTACTTGCTTTAAAAAACCTCCCACACCTCCCCCTGAACCTGAAACATAAAATGAATGCAATTG
TTGTTGTTAACTTGTTTATTGCAGCTTATAATGGTTACAAATAAAGCAATAGCATCACAAATTTCACAAA
TAAAGCATTTTTTTCACTGCATTCTAGTTGTGGTTTGTCCAAACTCATCAATGTATCTTATCATGTCTGG
ATCGAGTTTACCATGCATGAGGGCCTATTTCCCATGATTCCTTCATATTTGCATATACGATACAAGGCTG
TTAGAGAGATAATTAGAATTAATTTGACTGTAAACACAAAGATATTAGTACAAAATACGTGACGTAGAAA
GTAATAATTTCTTGGGTAGTTTGCAGTTTTAAAATTATGTTTTAAAATGGACTATCATATGCTTACCGTA
ACTTGAAAGTATTTCGATTTCTTGGCTTTATATATCTTGTGGAAAGGACGAAACACCGACATTTCTTTCC
CCACTGGGTTTTAGAGCTAGAAATAGCAAGTTAAAATAAGGCTAGTCCGTTATCAACTTGAAAAAGTGGC
ACCGAGTCGGTGCTTTTTTGAATTCGATGCATCTTATCATGTCTGGATCGAGTTTACCACTCCCTATCAG
TGATAGAGAAAAGTGAAAGTCGAGTTTACCACTCCCTATCAGTGATAGAGAAAAGTGAAAGTCGAGTTTA
CCACTCCCTATCAGTGATAGAGAAAAGTGAAAGTCGAGTTTACCACTCCCTATCAGTGATAGAGAAAAGT
GAAAGTCGAGTTTACCACTCCCTATCAGTGATAGAGAAAAGTGAAAGTCGAGTTTACCACTCCCTATCAG
TGATAGAGAAAAGTGAAAGTCGAGTTTACCACTCCCTATCAGTGATAGAGAAAAGTGAAAGTCGAGCTCG
GTACCCGGGTCGAGGTAGGCGTGTACGGTGGGAGGCCTATATAAGCAGAGCTCGTTTAGTGAACCGTCAG
ATCGCCTGGAGACGCCATCCACGCTCGAGACCTCTTCGAGGGACCTAATAACTTCGTATAGCATACATTA
TACGAAGTTATATTAAGGGTTCCGGATCCTCGGGGACACCAAATATGGCGATCTCGGCCTTTTCGTTTCT
TGGAGCTGGGACATGTTTGCCATCGATCCATCTACCACCAGAACGGCCGTTAGATCTGCTGCCACCGTTG
TTTCCACCGAAGAAACCACCGTTGCCGTAACCACCACGACGGTTGTTGCTAAAGAAGCTGCCACCGCCAC
GGCCACCGTTGTAGCCGCCGTTGTTGTTATTGTAGTTGCTACTGTTATTTCTGGCACTTCTTGGTTTTCC
TCTTAAGTGAGGAGGAACATAACCATTCTCGTTGTTGTCGTTGATGCTTAAATTTTGCACTTGTTCGCTC
AGTTCAGCCATAATATGAAATGCTTTTCTTGTTGTTCTTACGGAATACCACTTGCCACCTATCACCACAA
CTAACTTTTTCCCGTTCCTCCATCTCTTTTATATTTTTTTTCTCGATCGAGGGATCTTTGTGAAGGAACC
TTACTTCTGTGGTGTGACATAATTGGACAAACTACCTACAGAGATTTAAAGCTCTAAGGTAAATATAAAA
TTTTTAAGTGTATAATGTGTTAAACTACTGATTCTAATTGTTTGTGTATTTTAGATTCCAACCTATGGAA
CTGATGAATGGGAGCAGTGGTGGAATGCCTTTAATGAGGAAAACCTGTTTTGCTCAGAAGAAATGCCATC
TAGTGATGATGAGGCTACTGCTGACTCTCAACATTCTACTCCTCCAAAAAAGAAGAGAAAGGTAGAAGAC
CCCAAGGACTTTCCTTCAGAATTGCTAAGTTTTTTGAGTCATGCTGTGTTTAGTAATAGAACTCTTGCTT
GCTTTGCTATTTACACCACAAAGGAAAAAGCTGCACTGCTATACAAGAAAATTATGGAAAAATATTCTGT
AACCTTTATAAGTAGGCATAACAGTTATAATCATAACATACTGTTTTTTCTTACTCCACACAGGCATAGA
GTGTCTGCTATTAATAACTATGCTCAAAAATTGTGTACCTTTAGCTTTTTAATTTGTAAAGGGGTTAATA
AGGAATATTTGATGTATAGTGCCTTGACTAGAGATCATAATCAGCCATACCACATTTGTAGAGGTTTTAC
TTGCTTTAAAAAACCTCCCACACCTCCCCCTGAACCTGAAACATAAAATGAATGCAATTGTTGTTGTTAA
CTTGTTTATTGCAGCTTATAATGGTTACAAATAAAGCAATAGCATCACAAATTTCACAAATAAAGCATTT
TTTTCACTGCATTCTAGTTGTGGTTTGTCCAAACTCATCAATGTATCTTATCATGTCTGGATCTGACATG
GTAAGTAAGCTTGGGCTGCAGGTCGAGGGACCTAATAACTTCGTATAGCATACATTATACGAAGTTATAT
TAAGGGTTCCGGATCCTAAGCTTGATGGAATTCTCGAGCCACCATGGTGAGCAAGGGCGAGGAGCTGTTC
ACCGGGGTGGTGCCCATCCTGGTCGAGCTGGACGGCGACGTAAACGGCCACAAGTTCAGCGTGTCTGGCG
AGGGCGAGGGCGATGCCACCTACGGCAAGCTGACCCTGAAGTTCATCTGCACCACCGGCAAGCTGCCCGT
GCCCTGGCCCACCCTCGTGACCACCCTGACCTACGGCGTGCAGTGCTTCAGCCGCTACCCCGACCACATG
AAGCAGCACGACTTCTTCAAGTCCGCCATGCCCGAAGGCTACGTCCAGGAGCGCACCATCTTCTTCAAGG
ACGACGGCAACTACAAGACCCGCGCCGAGGTGAAGTTCGAGGGCGACACCCTGGTGAACCGCATCGAGCT
GAAGGGCATCGACTTCAAGGAGGACGGCAACATCCTGGGGCACAAGCTGGAGTACAACTACAACAGCCAC
AACGTCTATATCATGGCCGACAAGCAGAAGAACGGCATCAAGGCGAACTTCAAGATCCGCCACAACATCG
AGGACGGCAGCGTGCAGCTCGCCGACCACTACCAGCAGAACACCCCCATCGGCGACGGCCCCGTGCTGCT
GCCCGACAACCACTACCTGAGCACCCAGTCCGCCCTGAGCAAAGACCCCAACGAGAAGCGCGATCACATG
GTCCTGCTGGAGTTCGTGACCGCCGCCGGGATCACTCTCGGCATGGACGAGCTGTACAAGTAATGAATTT
TCCGCCCCCCCCCCCTAACGTTACTGGCCGAAGCCGCTTGGAATAAGGCCGGTGTGCGTTTGTCTATATG
TTATTTTCCACCATATTGCCGTCTTTTGGCAATGTGAGGGCCCGGAAACCTGGCCCTGTCTTCTTGACGA
GCATTCCTAGGGGTCTTTCCCCTCTCGCCAAAGGAATGCAAGGTCTGTTGAATGTCGTGAAGGAAGCAGT
TCCTCTGGAAGCTTCTTGAAGACAAACAACGTCTGTAGCGACCCTTTGCAGGCAGCGGAACCCCCCACCT
GGCGACAGGTGCCTCTGCGGCCAAAAGCCACGTGTATAAGATACACCTGCAAAGGCGGCACAACCCCAGT
GCCACGTTGTGAGTTGGATAGTTGTGGAAAGAGTCAAATGGCTCTCCTCAAGCGTATTCAACAAGGGGCT
GAAGGATGCCCAGAAGGTACCCCATTGTATGGGATCTGATCTGGGGCCTCGGTGCACATGCTTTACATGT
GTTTAGTCGAGGTTAAAAAAACGTCTAGGCCCCCCGAACCACGGGGACGTGGTTTTCCTTTGAAAAACAC
GATGATAATATGGCCCTCGTCGAGTATTGATCAGTGGATCCGGTGCCACCATGGACTATAAGRWSSMCSM
MRRRRASWASMRGRAKSWYGRTATYSAYKRMRWMSMMGMWGMCGAYAAGAWGKMCMSMAWSGGCCTGGAC
ATCGGCACCAACTCTGTGGGCTGGGCCGTGATCACCGACGAGTACAAGGTGCCCAGCAAGAAATTCAAGG
TGCTGGGCAACACCGACCGGCACAGCATCAAGAAGAACCTGATCGGAGCCCTGCTGTTCGACAGCGGCGA
AACAGCCGAGGCCACCCGGCTGAAGAGAACCGCCAGAAGAAGATACACCAGACGGAAGAACCGGATCTGC
TATCTGCAAGAGATCTTCAGCAACGAGATGGCCAAGGTGGACGACAGCTTCTTCCACAGACTGGAAGAGT
CCTTCCTGGTGGAAGAGGATAAGAAGCACGAGCGGCACCCCATCTTCGGCAACATCGTGGACGAGGTGGC
CTACCACGAGAAGTACCCCACCATCTACCACCTGAGAAAGAAACTGGTGGACAGCACCGACAAGGCCGAC
CTGCGGCTGATCTATCTGGCCCTGGCCCACATGATCAAGTTCCGGGGCCACTTCCTGATCGAGGGCGACC
TGAACCCCGACAACAGCGACGTGGACAAGCTGTTCATCCAGCTGGTGCAGACCTACAACCAGCTGTTCGA
GGAAAACCCCATCAACGCCAGCGGCGTGGACGCCAAGGCCATCCTGTCTGCCAGACTGAGCAAGAGCAGA
CGGCTGGAAAATCTGATCGCCCAGCTGCCCGGCGAGAAGAAGAATGGCCTGTTCGGAAACCTGATTGCCC
TGAGCCTGGGCCTGACCCCCAACTTCAAGAGCAACTTCGACCTGGCCGAGGATGCCAAACTGCAGCTGAG
CAAGGACACCTACGACGACGACCTGGACAACCTGCTGGCCCAGATCGGCGACCAGTACGCCGACCTGTTT
CTGGCCGCCAAGAACCTGTCCGACGCCATCCTGCTGAGCGACATCCTGAGAGTGAACACCGAGATCACCA
AGGCCCCCCTGAGCGCCTCTATGATCAAGAGATACGACGAGCACCACCAGGACCTGACCCTGCTGAAAGC
TCTCGTGCGGCAGCAGCTGCCTGAGAAGTACAAAGAGATTTTCTTCGACCAGAGCAAGAACGGCTACGCC
GGCTACATTGACGGCGGAGCCAGCCAGGAAGAGTTCTACAAGTTCATCAAGCCCATCCTGGAAAAGATGG
ACGGCACCGAGGAACTGCTCGTGAAGCTGAACAGAGAGGACCTGCTGCGGAAGCAGCGGACCTTCGACAA
CGGCAGCATCCCCCACCAGATCCACCTGGGAGAGCTGCACGCCATTCTGCGGCGGCAGGAAGATTTTTAC
CCATTCCTGAAGGACAACCGGGAAAAGATCGAGAAGATCCTGACCTTCCGCATCCCCTACTACGTGGGCC
CTCTGGCCAGGGGAAACAGCAGATTCGCCTGGATGACCAGAAAGAGCGAGGAAACCATCACCCCCTGGAA
CTTCGAGGAAGTGGTGGACAAGGGCGCTTCCGCCCAGAGCTTCATCGAGCGGATGACCAACTTCGATAAG
AACCTGCCCAACGAGAAGGTGCTGCCCAAGCACAGCCTGCTGTACGAGTACTTCACCGTGTATAACGAGC
TGACCAAAGTGAAATACGTGACCGAGGGAATGAGAAAGCCCGCCTTCCTGAGCGGCGAGCAGAAAAAGGC
CATCGTGGACCTGCTGTTCAAGACCAACCGGAAAGTGACCGTGAAGCAGCTGAAAGAGGACTACTTCAAG
AAAATCGAGTGCTTCGACTCCGTGGAAATCTCCGGCGTGGAAGATCGGTTCAACGCCTCCCTGGGCACAT
ACCACGATCTGCTGAAAATTATCAAGGACAAGGACTTCCTGGACAATGAGGAAAACGAGGACATTCTGGA
AGATATCGTGCTGACCCTGACACTGTTTGAGGACAGAGAGATGATCGAGGAACGGCTGAAAACCTATGCC
CACCTGTTCGACGACAAAGTGATGAAGCAGCTGAAGCGGCGGAGATACACCGGCTGGGGCAGGCTGAGCC
GGAAGCTGATCAACGGCATCCGGGACAAGCAGTCCGGCAAGACAATCCTGGATTTCCTGAAGTCCGACGG
CTTCGCCAACAGAAACTTCATGCAGCTGATCCACGACGACAGCCTGACCTTTAAAGAGGACATCCAGAAA
GCCCAGGTGTCCGGCCAGGGCGATAGCCTGCACGAGCACATTGCCAATCTGGCCGGCAGCCCCGCCATTA
AGAAGGGCATCCTGCAGACAGTGAAGGTGGTGGACGAGCTCGTGAAAGTGATGGGCCGGCACAAGCCCGA
GAACATCGTGATCGAAATGGCCAGAGAGAACCAGACCACCCAGAAGGGACAGAAGAACAGCCGCGAGAGA
ATGAAGCGGATCGAAGAGGGCATCAAAGAGCTGGGCAGCCAGATCCTGAAAGAACACCCCGTGGAAAACA
CCCAGCTGCAGAACGAGAAGCTGTACCTGTACTACCTGCAGAATGGGCGGGATATGTACGTGGACCAGGA
ACTGGACATCAACCGGCTGTCCGACTACGATGTGGACCATATCGTGCCTCAGAGCTTTCTGAAGGACGAC
TCCATCGACAACAAGGTGCTGACCAGAAGCGACAAGAACCGGGGCAAGAGCGACAACGTGCCCTCCGAAG
AGGTCGTGAAGAAGATGAAGAACTACTGGCGGCAGCTGCTGAACGCCAAGCTGATTACCCAGAGAAAGTT
CGACAATCTGACCAAGGCCGAGAGAGGCGGCCTGAGCGAACTGGATAAGGCCGGCTTCATCAAGAGACAG
CTGGTGGAAACCCGGCAGATCACAAAGCACGTGGCACAGATCCTGGACTCCCGGATGAACACTAAGTACG
ACGAGAATGACAAGCTGATCCGGGAAGTGAAAGTGATCACCCTGAAGTCCAAGCTGGTGTCCGATTTCCG
GAAGGATTTCCAGTTTTACAAAGTGCGCGAGATCAACAACTACCACCACGCCCACGACGCCTACCTGAAC
GCCGTCGTGGGAACCGCCCTGATCAAAAAGTACCCTAAGCTGGAAAGCGAGTTCGTGTACGGCGACTACA
AGGTGTACGACGTGCGGAAGATGATCGCCAAGAGCGAGCAGGAAATCGGCAAGGCTACCGCCAAGTACTT
CTTCTACAGCAACATCATGAACTTTTTCAAGACCGAGATTACCCTGGCCAACGGCGAGATCCGGAAGCGG
CCTCTGATCGAGACAAACGGCGAAACCGGGGAGATCGTGTGGGATAAGGGCCGGGATTTTGCCACCGTGC
GGAAAGTGCTGAGCATGCCCCAAGTGAATATCGTGAAAAAGACCGAGGTGCAGACAGGCGGCTTCAGCAA
AGAGTCTATCCTGCCCAAGAGGAACAGCGATAAGCTGATCGCCAGAAAGAAGGACTGGGACCCTAAGAAG
TACGGCGGCTTCGACAGCCCCACCGTGGCCTATTCTGTGCTGGTGGTGGCCAAAGTGGAAAAGGGCAAGT
CCAAGAAACTGAAGAGTGTGAAAGAGCTGCTGGGGATCACCATCATGGAAAGAAGCAGCTTCGAGAAGAA
TCCCATCGACTTTCTGGAAGCCAAGGGCTACAAAGAAGTGAAAAAGGACCTGATCATCAAGCTGCCTAAG
TACTCCCTGTTCGAGCTGGAAAACGGCCGGAAGAGAATGCTGGCCTCTGCCGGCGAACTGCAGAAGGGAA
ACGAACTGGCCCTGCCCTCCAAATATGTGAACTTCCTGTACCTGGCCAGCCACTATGAGAAGCTGAAGGG
CTCCCCCGAGGATAATGAGCAGAAACAGCTGTTTGTGGAACAGCACAAGCACTACCTGGACGAGATCATC
GAGCAGATCAGCGAGTTCTCCAAGAGAGTGATCCTGGCCGACGCTAATCTGGACAAAGTGCTGTCCGCCT
ACAACAAGCACCGGGATAAGCCCATCAGAGAGCAGGCCGAGAATATCATCCACCTGTTTACCCTGACCAA
TCTGGGAGCCCCTGCCGCCTTCAAGTACTTTGACACCACCATCGACCGGAAGAGGTACACCAGCACCAAA
GAGGTGCTGGACGCCACCCTGATCCACCAGAGCATCACCGGCCTGTACGAGACACGGATCGACCTGTCTC
AGCTGGGAGGCGACAGCCCCAAGAAGAAGAGAAAGGTGGAGGCCAGCTAAGAATTCGCAGTCGAGCGTTG
AGAACTTCAGGGTGAGTTTGGGGACCCTTGATTGTTCTTTCTTTTTCGCTATTGTAAAATTCATGTTATA
TGGAGGGGGCAAAGTTTTCAGGGTGTTGTTTAGAATGGGAAGATGTCCCTTGTATCACCATGGACCCTCA
TGATAATTTTGTTTCTTTCACTTTCTACTCTGTTGACAACCATTGTCTCCTCTTATTTTCTTTTCATTTT
CTGTAACTTTTTCGTTAAACTTTAGCTTGCATTTGTAACGAATTTTTAAATTCACTTTTGTTTATTTGTC
AGATTGTAAGTACTTTCTCTAATCACTTTTTTTTCAAGGCAATCAGGGTATATTATATTGTACTTCAGCA
CAGTTTTAGAGAACAATTGTTATAATTAAATGATAAGGTAGAATATTTCTGCATATAAATTCTGGCTGGC
GTGGAAATATTCTTATTGGTAGAAACAACTACACCCTGGTCATCATCCTGCCTTTCTCTTTATGGTTACA
ATGATATACACTGTTTGAGATGAGGATAAAATACTCTGAGTCCAAACCGGGCCCCTCTGCTAACCATGTT
CATGCCTTCTTCTCTTTCCTACAGCTCCTGGGCAACGTGCTGGTTGTTGTGCTGTCTCATCATTTTGGCA
AAGGATTCACTCCTCAGGTGCAGGCTGCCTATCAGAAGGTGGTGGCTGGTGTGGCCAATGCCCTGGCTCA
CAAATACCACTGAGATCGTTTTCCCTCTGCCAAAAATTATGGGGACATCATGAAGCCCCTTGAGCATCTG
ACTTCTGGCTAATAAAGGAAATTTATTTTCATTGCAATAGTGTGTTGGAATTTCTCGATCGCTAGCATCC
TAGGCGCGCCACATGTGAGCAAAAGGCCAGCAAAAGGCCAGGAACCGTAAAAAGGCCGCGTTGCTGGCGT
TTTTCCATAGGCTCCGCCCCCCTGACGAGCATCACAAAAATCGACGCTCAAGTCAGAGGTGGCGAAACCC
GACAGGACTATAAAGATACCAGGCGTTTCCCCCTGGAAGCTCCCTCGTGCGCTCTCCTGTTCCGACCCTG
CCGCTTACCGGATACCTGTCCGCCTTTCTCCCTTCGGGAAGCGTGGCGCTTTCTCATAGCTCACGCTGTA
GGTATCTCAGTTCGGTGTAGGTCGTTCGCTCCAAGCTGGGCTGTGTGCACGAACCCCCCGTTCAGCCCGA
CCGCTGCGCCTTATCCGGTAACTATCGTCTTGAGTCCAACCCGGTAAGACACGACTTATCGCCACTGGCA
GCAGCCACTGGTAACAGGATTAGCAGAGCGAGGTATGTAGGCGGTGCTACAGAGTTCTTGAAGTGGTGGC
CTAACTACGGCTACACTAGAAGAACAGTATTTGGTATCTGCGCTCTGCTGAAGCCAGTTACCTTCGGAAA
AAGAGTTGGTAGCTCTTGATCCGGCAAACAAACCACCGCTGGTAGCGGTGGTTTTTTTGTTTGCAAGCAG
CAGATTACGCGCAGAAAAAAAGGATCTCAAGAAGATCCTTTGATCTTTTCTACGGGGTCTGACGCTCAGT
GGAACGAAAACTCACGTTAAGGGATTTTGGTCATGAGATTATCAAAAAGGATCTTCACCTAGATCCTTTT
AAATTAAAAATGAAGTTTTAAATCAATCTAAAGTATATATGAGTAAACTTGGTCTGACAGTTACCAATGC
TTAATCAGTGAGGCACCTATCTCAGCGATCTGTCTATTTCGTTCATCCATAGTTGCCTGACTCCCCGTCG
TGTAGATAACTACGATACGGGAGGGCTTACCATCTGGCCCCAGTGCTGCAATGATACCGCGAGACCCACG
CTCACCGGCTCCAGATTTATCAGCAATAAACCAGCCAGCCGGAAGGGCCGAGCGCAGAAGTGGTCCTGCA
ACTTTATCCGCCTCCATCCAGTCTATTAATTGTTGCCGGGAAGCTAGAGTAAGTAGTTCGCCAGTTAATA
GTTTGCGCAACGTTGTTGCCATTGCTACAGGCATCGTGGTGTCACGCTCGTCGTTTGGTATGGCTTCATT
CAGCTCCGGTTCCCAACGATCAAGGCGAGTTACATGATCCCCCATGTTGTGCAAAAAAGCGGTTAGCTCC
TTCGGTCCTCCGATCGTTGTCAGAAGTAAGTTGGCCGCAGTGTTATCACTCATGGTTATGGCAGCACTGC
ATAATTCTCTTACTGTCATGCCATCCGTAAGATGCTTTTCTGTGACTGGTGAGTACTCAACCAAGTCATT
CTGAGAATAGTGTATGCGGCGACCGAGTTGCTCTTGCCCGGCGTCAATACGGGATAATACCGCGCCACAT
AGCAGAACTTTAAAAGTGCTCATCATTGGAAAACGTTCTTCGGGGCGAAAACTCTCAAGGATCTTACCGC
TGTTGAGATCCAGTTCGATGTAACCCACTCGTGCACCCAACTGATCTTCAGCATCTTTTACTTTCACCAG
CGTTTCTGGGTGAGCAAAAACAGGAAGGCAAAATGCCGCAAAAAAGGGAATAAGGGCGACACGGAAATGT
TGAATACTCATACTCTTCCTTTTTCAATATTATTGAAGCATTTATCAGGGTTATTGTCTCATGAGCGGAT
ACATATTTGAATGTATTTAGAAAAATAAACAAATAGGGGTTCCGCGCACATTTCCCCGAAAAGTGCCACC
TAAATTGTAAGCGTTAATATTTTGTTAAAATTCGCGTTAAATTTTTGTTAAATCAGCTCATTTTTTAACC
AATAGGCCGAAATCGGCAAAATCCCTTATAAATCAAAAGAATAGACCGAGATAGGGT
[37 nt withheld, positions 11958-11994]
AAAGAACGTGGACTCCAACGTCAAAGG
[49 nt withheld, positions 12022-12070]
T
[91 nt withheld, positions 12072-12162]
G
[124 nt withheld, positions 12164-12287]
CCCATTCGCCATTCAGGCTGCGCAACTGTTGGGAAGGGCGATCGGTGCGGGCCTCTTCGCTATTACGCCA
GCTGGCGAAAGGGGGATGTGCTGCAAGGCGATTAAGTTGGGTAACGCCAGGGTTTTCCCAGTCACGACGT
TGTAAAACGACGGCCAGTGAATTGTAATACGACTCACTATAGGGCGAATTGGAGCTCCACCGCGGTGGCG
GCCGCTCTAGAACTAGTG
